Addgene plasmid #37194: UbG75C
Depositing lab: Cynthia Wolberger. Depositing organization: Johns Hopkins University and School of Medicine. Publication: The mechanism of OTUB1-mediated inhibition of ubiquitination. Wiener R, Zhang X, Wang T, Wolberger C. Nature. 2012 Feb 22;483(7391):618-22. doi: 10.1038/nature10911. PubMed 22367539.
Backbone
  Vector backbone: PET3a
  Backbone manufacturer: Novagen
  Backbone size w/o insert (bp): 4640
  Vector type: Bacterial Expression
Growth in bacteria
  Bacterial resistance: Ampicillin, 100 μg/mL
  Growth temperature: 37°C
  Growth strain: DH5alpha
  Growth instructions: Start culture has to be freshly grow 4 to 6 hrs until O.D. around 0.6. Store it in 4oC overnight. Then it will be used to grow culture for expression.
  Copy number: Low Copy
Gene/Insert
  Gene/Insert name: Ubiquitin G75C mutant
  Species: H. sapiens (human)
  Insert size (bp): 228
  Mutation: Glycine 75 changed to Cystine
  Entrez Gene: RBX1 (a.k.a. BA554C12.1, RNF75, ROC1)
  Promoter: T7
  Tag / fusion protein: No tag
  Cloning method: Restriction Enzyme; 5′ cloning site NdeI (not destroyed); 3′ cloning site BamHI (not destroyed)
  Sequencing primers: 5′ T7; 3′ T7term
Terms and licenses: Academic/Nonprofit Terms; Industry Terms: Not Available to Industry
How to cite: UbG75C was a gift from Cynthia Wolberger (Addgene plasmid # 37194 ; http://n2t.net/addgene:37194 ; RRID:Addgene_37194)
