[The description below was written by a language model from this plasmid's Addgene catalogue record.]
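Description:
UbG75C is a bacterial expression plasmid built on the Novagen pET3a backbone (about 4.6 kb without insert) that encodes human ubiquitin carrying a glycine-to-cysteine substitution at position 75. The roughly 228 bp insert was placed between the NdeI and BamHI sites, both of which remain intact, so the coding sequence starts at the vector's NdeI-embedded ATG and is expressed without any tag or fusion partner. Transcription is driven by the T7 promoter, which means protein production requires a host that supplies T7 RNA polymerase, such as a DE3 lysogen. The record lists DH5alpha as the propagation strain, which lacks that polymerase and serves for maintenance only. Selection is by ampicillin resistance, and the plasmid is catalogued as low copy. No feature table is provided, so details such as the origin of replication and terminator are not recorded explicitly, although the listed T7 terminator sequencing primer is consistent with the standard pET arrangement.

The mutation introduces a cysteine near the C-terminus of ubiquitin, a protein that naturally has none, creating a unique reactive thiol close to the residue normally used for conjugation. Such variants are generally used for site-specific chemical modification or disulfide-based crosslinking to partner proteins. The record does not state the specific application, but the associated publication concerns the mechanism by which OTUB1 inhibits ubiquitination, suggesting use in biochemical or structural studies of that system. The catalogue's Entrez Gene link points to RBX1 rather than a ubiquitin gene. This appears inconsistent with the stated insert and should be treated as a probable annotation error.
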