>Addgene plasmid #37194 | UbG75C | depositor partial sequence | sequence record 46754 | T7
ATGCAGATCTTCGTCAAGACGTTAACCGGTAAAACCATAACTCTAGAAGTTGAACCATCCGATACCATCG
AAAACGTTAAGGCTAAAATTCAAGACAAGGAAGGCATTCCACCTGATCAACAAAGATTGATCTTTGCCGG
TAAGCAGCTCGAGGACGGTAGAACGCTGTCTGATTACAACATTCAGAAGGAGTCGACCTTACATCTTGTC
TTAAGACTAAGATGTTGA
