>Addgene plasmid #37194 | UbG75C | addgene partial sequence | sequence record 49386 | T7 5'-TAATACGACTCACTATAGGG-3'
TATTTTGTTTACTTTAGAAGGAGATATACATATGCAGATCTTCGTCAAGACGTTAACCGGTAAAACCATA
ACTCTAGAAGTTGAACCATCCGATACCATCGAAAACGTTAAGGCTAAAATTCAAGACAAGGAAGGCATTC
CACCTGATCAACAAAGATTGATCTTTGCCGGTAAGCAGCTCGAGGACGGTAGAACGCTGTCTGATTACAA
CATTCAGAAGGAGTCGACCTTACATCTTGTCTTAAGACTAAGATGTTGAGGATCCGGCTGCTAACAAAGC
CCGAAAGGAAGCTGAGTTGGCTGCTGCCACCGCTGAGCAATAACTAGCATAACCCCTTGGGGCCTCTAAA
CGGGTCTTGAGGGGTTTTTTGCTGAAAGGAGGAACTATATCCGGATATCCACAGGACGGGTGTGGTCGCC
ATGATCGCGTAGTCGATAGTGGCTCCAAGTAGCGAAGCGAGCAGGACTGGGCGGCGGCCAAAGCGGTCGG
ACAGTGCTCCGAGAACGGGTGCGCATAGAAATTGCATCAACGCATATAGCGCTAGCAGCACGCCATAGTG
ACTGGCGATGCTGTCGGAATGGACGATATCCCGCAAGAGGCCCGGCAGTACCGGCATAACCAAGCCTATG
CCTACAGCATCCAGGGTGACGGTGCCGAGGATGACGATGAGCGCATTGTTAGATTTCATACACGGTGCCT
GACTGCGTTAGCAATTTAACTGTGATAAACTACCGCATTAAAGCTTATCG
